Addgene plasmid #20756: pFA6a-6xGLY-Strep-tagII-HIS3MX6
Purpose: (Empty Backbone)
Depositing lab: Mark Hochstrasser. Depositing organization: Yale University. Publication: Small epitope-linker modules for PCR-based C-terminal tagging in Saccharomyces cerevisiae. Funakoshi M, Hochstrasser M. Yeast. 2009 Feb 25. 26(3):185-192. 10.1002/yea.1658 PubMed 19243080.
Backbone
  Vector backbone: pFA6a
  Backbone size (bp): 2513
  Vector type: Yeast Expression ; PCR-based C-terminal tagging
  Selectable markers: HIS3
Growth in bacteria
  Bacterial resistance: Ampicillin, 100 μg/mL
  Growth temperature: 37°C
  Growth strain: DH5alpha
  Copy number: Unknown
Gene/Insert
  Gene/Insert name: None
  Cloning method: Restriction Enzyme; 5′ cloning site PacI (unknown if destroyed); 3′ cloning site PmeI (unknown if destroyed)
  Sequencing primers: 5′ SP6; 3′ T7
Terms and licenses: Academic/Nonprofit Terms; Industry Terms: Not Available to Industry
How to cite: pFA6a-6xGLY-Strep-tagII-HIS3MX6 was a gift from Mark Hochstrasser (Addgene plasmid # 20756 ; http://n2t.net/addgene:20756 ; RRID:Addgene_20756)
