[The description below was written by a language model from this plasmid's Addgene catalogue record and pLannotate feature annotations shown in this document.]
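Description:
pFA6a-6xGLY-Strep-tagII-HIS3MX6 is a template plasmid of the pFA6a series used for PCR-based C-terminal epitope tagging of chromosomal genes in Saccharomyces cerevisiae. It is catalogued as an empty backbone: it carries no gene of interest. Instead it supplies a tagging module that is amplified with primers bearing homology to the target locus and then integrated into the yeast genome by homologous recombination. The full depositor sequence is 4,100 nt. In E. coli the plasmid replicates from a high-copy ColE1/pUC-type origin and is selected with ampicillin through the β-lactamase gene and its native promoter. No yeast replication origin is annotated, which fits its role as a PCR template rather than an episomal expression vector. Short fragments annotated as lacI, rop and bom appear to be backbone remnants.

The module begins with a six-glycine linker, as indicated by the construct name; the linker itself is not annotated in the feature table. It is followed by Strep-tag II, a short peptide that binds Strep-Tactin and allows affinity purification or detection of the tagged protein. The flexible linker is intended to separate the small tag from the body of the target protein. The S. cerevisiae ADH1 terminator follows the tag and ends transcription of the newly fused gene. Downstream lies the HIS3MX6 marker, a histidine biosynthesis gene (annotated by homology to S. cerevisiae HIS3) flanked by the Ashbya gossypii TEF promoter and terminator. This marker allows selection of integrants in his3 strains on medium lacking histidine. PacI and PmeI are recorded as the cloning sites for the module, and SP6 and T7 promoters flank the cassette and serve as sequencing primer sites.
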