Features (pLannotate 1.2.2; 13 found; start..end, strand, type, name):
     79..101     +  CDS            Strep-Tag II (fragment): peptide that binds Strep-Tactin®, an engineered form of streptavidin
    126..313     +  terminator     ADH1 terminator: S. cerevisiae ADH1; transcription terminator for the S. cerevisiae alcohol dehydrogenase 1 (ADH1) gene
    388..731     +  promoter       TEF promoter: Ashbya gossypii TEF promoter
    774..1427    +  CDS            HIS3: HIS7_YEAST - Experimental evidence at protein level: Swiss-Prot protein existence level 1. From Saccharomyces cerevisiae (strain ATCC 204508 / S288c) (Baker's yeast).
   1434..1631    +  terminator     TEF terminator: Ashbya gossypii TEF terminator
   1736..1754    -  promoter       T7 promoter: promoter for bacteriophage T7 RNA polymerase
   1776..1829    -  CDS            lacI (fragment): lac repressor; lacI; The lac repressor binds to the lac operator to inhibit transcription in E. coli. This inhibition can be relieved by adding lactose or isopropyl-β-D-thiogalactopyranoside (IPTG).
   2012..2600    -  rep_origin     ori: high-copy-number ColE1/pMB1/pBR322/pUC origin of replication
   2771..3631    -  CDS            AmpR: β-lactamase; bla; confers resistance to ampicillin, carbenicillin, and related antibiotics
   3632..3736    -  promoter       AmpR promoter: bla
   3831..3866    +  CDS            rop (fragment): Rop protein, which maintains plasmids at low copy number; rop
   3968..4019    +  misc_feature   bom (fragment): basis of mobility region from pBR322
   4082..4100    +  promoter       SP6 promoter: promoter for bacteriophage SP6 RNA polymerase
>Addgene plasmid #20756 | pFA6a-6xGLY-Strep-tagII-HIS3MX6 | depositor full sequence | sequence record 9648 | Author sequence
ACGCGGCCGCCAGCTGAAGCTTCGTACGCTGCAGGTCGACGGATCCCCGGGTTAATTAACGGGGGAGGCG
GGGGTGGATGGAGCCACCCGCAGTTCGAAAAATAGGGCGCGCCACTTCTAAATAAGCGAATTTCTTATGA
TTTATGATTTTTATTATTAAATAAGTTATAAAAAAAATAAGTGTATACAAATTTTAAAGTGACTCTTAGG
TTTTAAAACGAAAATTCTTATTCTTGAGTAACTCTTTCCTGTAGGTCAGGTTGCTTTCTCAGGTATAGTA
TGAGGTCGCTCTTATTGACCACACCTCTACCGGCAGATCCGCTAGGGATAACAGGGTAATATAGATCTGT
TTAGCTTGCCTCGTCCCCGCCGGGTCACCCGGCCAGCGACATGGAGGCCCAGAATACCCTCCTTGACAGT
CTTGACGTGCGCAGCTCAGGGGCATGATGTGACTGTCGCCCGTACATTTAGCCCATACATCCCCATGTAT
AATCATTTGCATCCATACATTTTGATGGCCGCACGGCGCGAAGCAAAAATTACGGCTCCTCGCTGCAGAC
CTGCGAGCAGGGAAACGCTCCCCTCACAGACGCGTTGAATTGTCCCCACGCCGCGCCCCTGTAGAGAAAT
ATAAAAGGTTAGGATTTGCCACTGAGGTTCTTCTTTCATATACTTCCTTTTAAAATCTTGCTAGGATACA
GTTCTCACATCACATCCGAACATAAACAACCATGGCAGAACCAGCCCAAAAAAAGCAAAAACAAACTGTT
CAGGAGCGCAAGGCGTTTATCTCCCGTATCACTAATGAAACTAAAATTCAAATCGCTATTTCGCTGAATG
GTGGTTATATTCAAATAAAAGATTCGATTCTTCCTGCAAAGAAGGATGACGATGTAGCTTCCCAAGCTAC
TCAGTCACAGGTCATCGATATTCACACAGGTGTTGGCTTTTTGGATCATATGATCCATGCGTTGGCAAAA
CACTCTGGTTGGTCTCTTATTGTTGAATGTATCGGTGACCTGCACATTGACGATCACCATACTACCGAAG
ATTGCGGTATCGCATTAGGGCAAGCGTTCAAAGAAGCAATGGGTGCTGTCCGTGGTGTAAAAAGATTCGG
TACTGGGTTCGCACCATTGGATGAGGCGCTATCACGTGCCGTAGTCGATTTATCTAATAGACCATTTGCT
GTAATCGACCTTGGATTGAAGAGAGAGATGATTGGTGATTTATCCACTGAAATGATTCCACACTTTTTGG
AAAGTTTCGCGGAGGCGGCCAGAATTACTTTGCATGTTGATTGTCTGAGAGGTTTCAACGATCACCACAG
AAGTGAGAGTGCGTTCAAGGCTTTGGCTGTTGCCATAAGAGAAGCTATTTCTAGCAATGGCACCAATGAC
GTTCCCTCAACCAAAGGTGTTTTGATGTGAAGTACTGACAATAAAAAGATTCTTGTTTTCAAGAACTTGT
CATTTGTATAGTTTTTTTATATTGTAGTTGTTCTATTTTAATCAAATGTTAGCGTGATTTATATTTTTTT
TCGCCTCGACATCATCTGCCCAGATGCGAAGTTAAGTGCGCAGAAAGTAATATCATGCGTCAATCGTATG
TGAATGCTGGTCGCTATACTGCTGTCGATTCGATACTAACGCCGCCATCCAGTTTAAACGAGCTCGAATT
CATCGATGATATCAGATCCACTAGTGGCCTATGCGGCCGCGGATCTGCCGGTCTCCCTATAGTGAGTCGT
ATTAATTTCGATAAGCCAGGTTAACCTGCATTAATGAATCGGCCAACGCGCGGGGAGAGGCGGTTTGCGT
ATTGGGCGCTCTTCCGCTTCCTCGCTCACTGACTCGCTGCGCTCGGTCGTTCGGCTGCGGCGAGCGGTAT
CAGCTCACTCAAAGGCGGTAATACGGTTATCCACAGAATCAGGGGATAACGCAGGAAAGAACATGTGAGC
AAAAGGCCAGCAAAAGGCCAGGAACCGTAAAAAGGCCGCGTTGCTGGCGTTTTTCCATAGGCTCCGCCCC
CCTGACGAGCATCACAAAAATCGACGCTCAAGTCAGAGGTGGCGAAACCCGACAGGACTATAAAGATACC
AGGCGTTTCCCCCTGGAAGCTCCCTCGTGCGCTCTCCTGTTCCGACCCTGCCGCTTACCGGATACCTGTC
CGCCTTTCTCCCTTCGGGAAGCGTGGCGCTTTCTCAATGCTCACGCTGTAGGTATCTCAGTTCGGTGTAG
GTCGTTCGCTCCAAGCTGGGCTGTGTGCACGAACCCCCCGTTCAGCCCGACCGCTGCGCCTTATCCGGTA
ACTATCGTCTTGAGTCCAACCCGGTAAGACACGACTTATCGCCACTGGCAGCAGCCACTGGTAACAGGAT
TAGCAGAGCGAGGTATGTAGGCGGTGCTACAGAGTTCTTGAAGTGGTGGCCTAACTACGGCTACACTAGA
AGGACAGTATTTGGTATCTGCGCTCTGCTGAAGCCAGTTACCTTCGGAAAAAGAGTTGGTAGCTCTTGAT
CCGGCAAACAAACCACCGCTGGTAGCGGTGGTTTTTTTGTTTGCAAGCAGCAGATTACGCGCAGAAAAAA
AGGATCTCAAGAAGATCCTTTGATCTTTTCTACGGGGTCTGACGCTCAGTGGAACGAAAACTCACGTTAA
GGGATTTTGGTCATGAGATTATCAAAAAGGATCTTCACCTAGATCCTTTTAAATTAAAAATGAAGTTTTA
AATCAATCTAAAGTATATATGAGTAAACTTGGTCTGACAGTTACCAATGCTTAATCAGTGAGGCACCTAT
CTCAGCGATCTGTCTATTTCGTTCATCCATAGTTGCCTGACTCCCCGTCGTGTAGATAACTACGATACGG
GAGGGCTTACCATCTGGCCCCAGTGCTGCAATGATACCGCGAGACCCACGCTCACCGGCTCCAGATTTAT
CAGCAATAAACCAGCCAGCCGGAAGGGCCGAGCGCAGAAGTGGTCCTGCAACTTTATCCGCCTCCATCCA
GTCTATTAATTGTTGCCGGGAAGCTAGAGTAAGTAGTTCGCCAGTTAATAGTTTGCGCAACGTTGTTGCC
ATTGCTACAGGCATCGTGGTGTCACGCTCGTCGTTTGGTATGGCTTCATTCAGCTCCGGTTCCCAACGAT
CAAGGCGAGTTACATGATCCCCCATGTTGTGCAAAAAAGCGGTTAGCTCCTTCGGTCCTCCGATCGTTGT
CAGAAGTAAGTTGGCCGCAGTGTTATCACTCATGGTTATGGCAGCACTGCATAATTCTCTTACTGTCATG
CCATCCGTAAGATGCTTTTCTGTGACTGGTGAGTACTCAACCAAGTCATTCTGAGAATAGTGTATGCGGC
GACCGAGTTGCTCTTGCCCGGCGTCAATACGGGATAATACCGCGCCACATAGCAGAACTTTAAAAGTGCT
CATCATTGGAAAACGTTCTTCGGGGCGAAAACTCTCAAGGATCTTACCGCTGTTGAGATCCAGTTCGATG
TAACCCACTCGTGCACCCAACTGATCTTCAGCATCTTTTACTTTCACCAGCGTTTCTGGGTGAGCAAAAA
CAGGAAGGCAAAATGCCGCAAAAAAGGGAATAAGGGCGACACGGAAATGTTGAATACTCATACTCTTCCT
TTTTCAATATTATTGAAGCATTTATCAGGGTTATTGTCTCATGAGCGGATACATATTTGAATGTATTTAG
AAAAATAAACAAATAGGGGTTCCGCGCACATTTCCCCGAAAAGTGCCACCTGACGTCTAAGAAACCATTA
TTATCATGACATTAACCTATAAAAATAGGCGTATCACGAGGCCCTTTCGTCTCGCGCGTTTCGGTGATGA
CGGTGAAAACCTCTGACACATGCAGCTCCCGGAGACGGTCACAGCTTGTCTGTAAGCGGATGCCGGGAGC
AGACAAGCCCGTCAGGGCGCGTCAGCGGGTGTTGGCGGGTGTCGGGGCTGGCTTAACTATGCGGCATCAG
AGCAGATTGTACTGAGAGTGCACCATATGGACATATTGTCGTTAGAACGCGGCTACAATTAATACATAAC
CTTATGTATCATACACATACGATTTAGGTGACACTATAGA
