>Addgene plasmid #20756 | pFA6a-6xGLY-Strep-tagII-HIS3MX6 | addgene partial sequence | sequence record 26609 | 20756 with T7
CTAGTGGANCTGATATCATCGATGAATTCGAGCTCGTTTAAACTGGATGGCGGCGTTAGTATCGAATCGA
CAGCAGTATAGCGACCAGCATTCACATACGATTGACGCATGATATTACTTTCTGCGCACTTAACTTCGCA
TCTGGGCAGATGATGTCGAGGCGAAAAAAAATATAAATCACGCTAACATTTGATTAAAATAGAACAACTA
CAATATAAAAAAACTATACAAATGACAAGTTCTTGAAAACAAGAATCTTTTTATTGTCAGTACTTCACAT
CAAAACACCTTTGGTTGAGGGAACGTCATTGGTGCCATTGCTAGAAATAGCTTCTCTTATGGCAACAGCC
AAAGCCTTGAACGCACTCTCACTTCTGTGGTGATCGTTGAAACCTCTCAGACAATCAACATGCAAAGTAA
TTCTGGCCGCCTCCGCGAAACTTTCCAAAAAGTGTGGAATCATTTCAGTGGATAAATCACCAATCATCTC
TCTCTTCAATCCAAGGTCGATTACAGCAAATGGTCTACTAGATAAATCGACTACGGCACGTGATAGCGCC
TCATCCAATGGTGCGAACCCAGTACCGAATCTTTTTACACCACGGACAGCACCCATTGCTTCTTTGAACG
CTTGCCCTAATGCGATNNNNNNNNNNNTNCNNNNNNTNNNNNNNNNNNNNNNNNGTGCAGGTCACCNANT
ACATTCAACAATAAGAGACCAACCCAGANTGTTTTGNCAACGCANGGATCATATGATCCAAAAAGCCAAC
ACCNTGTGTGAATATNNN
